>Addgene plasmid #15272 | pSH1/S-Fvls-p30Casp9-E | depositor full sequence | sequence record 8236 | Author sequence
CTGCATTAATGAATCGGCCAACGCGCGGGGAGAGGCGGTTTGCGTATTGGGCGCTCTTCCGCTTCCTCGC
TCACTGACTCGCTGCGCTCGGTCGTTCGGCTGCGGCGAGCGGTATCAGCTCACTCAAAGGCGGTAATACG
GTTATCCACAGAATCAGGGGATAACGCAGGAAAGAACATGTGAGCAAAAGGCCAGCAAAAGGCCAGGAAC
CGTAAAAAGGCCGCGTTGCTGGCGTTTTTCCATAGGCTCCGCCCCCCTGACGAGCATCACAAAAATCGAC
GCTCAAGTCAGAGGTGGCGAAACCCGACAGGACTATAAAGATACCAGGCGTTTCCCCCTGGAAGCTCCCT
CGTGCGCTCTCCTGTTCCGACCCTGCCGCTTACCGGATACCTGTCCGCCTTTCTCCCTTCGGGAAGCGTG
GCGCTTTCTCATAGCTCACGCTGTAGGTATCTCAGTTCGGTGTAGGTCGTTCGCTCCAAGCTGGGCTGTG
TGCACGAACCCCCCGTTCAGCCCGACCGCTGCGCCTTATCCGGTAACTATCGTCTTGAGTCCAACCCGGT
AAGACACGACTTATCGCCACTGGCAGCAGCCACTGGTAACAGGATTAGCAGAGCGAGGTATGTAGGCGGT
GCTACAGAGTTCTTGAAGTGGTGGCCTAACTACGGCTACACTAGAAGGACAGTATTTGGTATCTGCGCTC
TGCTGAAGCCAGTTACCTTCGGAAAAAGAGTTGGTAGCTCTTGATCCGGCAAACAAACCACCGCTGGTAG
CGGTGGTTTTTTTGTTTGCAAGCAGCAGATTACGCGCAGAAAAAAAGGATCTCAAGAAGATCCTTTGATC
TTTTCTACGGGGTCTGACGCTCAGTGGAACGAAAACTCACGTTAAGGGATTTTGGTCATGAGATTATCAA
AAAGGATCTTCACCTAGATCCTTTTAAATTAAAAATGAAGTTTTAAATCAATCTAAAGTATATATGAGTA
AACTTGGTCTGACAGTTACCAATGCTTAATCAGTGAGGCACCTATCTCAGCGATCTGTCTATTTCGTTCA
TCCATAGTTGCCTGACTCCCCGTCGTGTAGATAACTACGATACGGGAGGGCTTACCATCTGGCCCCAGTG
CTGCAATGATACCGCGAGACCCACGCTCACCGGCTCCAGATTTATCAGCAATAAACCAGCCAGCCGGAAG
GGCCGAGCGCAGAAGTGGTCCTGCAACTTTATCCGCCTCCATCCAGTCTATTAATTGTTGCCGGGAAGCT
AGAGTAAGTAGTTCGCCAGTTAATAGTTTGCGCAACGTTGTTGCCATTGCTACAGGCATCGTGGTGTCAC
GCTCGTCGTTTGGTATGGCTTCATTCAGCTCCGGTTCCCAACGATCAAGGCGAGTTACATGATCCCCCAT
GTTGTGCAAAAAAGCGGTTAGCTCCTTCGGTCCTCCGATCGTTGTCAGAAGTAAGTTGGCCGCAGTGTTA
TCACTCATGGTTATGGCAGCACTGCATAATTCTCTTACTGTCATGCCATCCGTAAGATGCTTTTCTGTGA
CTGGTGAGTACTCAACCAAGTCATTCTGAGAATAGTGTATGCGGCGACCGAGTTGCTCTTGCCCGGCGTC
AATACGGGATAATACCGCGCCACATAGCAGAACTTTAAAAGTGCTCATCATTGGAAAACGTTCTTCGGGG
CGAAAACTCTCAAGGATCTTACCGCTGTTGAGATCCAGTTCGATGTAACCCACTCGTGCACCCAACTGAT
CTTCAGCATCTTTTACTTTCACCAGCGTTTCTGGGTGAGCAAAAACAGGAAGGCAAAATGCCGCAAAAAA
GGGAATAAGGGCGACACGGAAATGTTGAATACTCATACTCTTCCTTTTTCAATATTATTGAAGCATTTAT
CAGGGTTATTGTCTCATGAGCGGATACATATTTGAATGTATTTAGAAAAATAAACAAATAGGGGTTCCGC
GCACATTTCCCCGAAAAGTGCCACCTGACGTCTAAGAAACCATTATTATCATGACATTAACCTATAAAAA
TAGGCGTATCACGAGGCCCTTTCGTCTTCAAGGTCGATCGACCTCATGTTTGACAGCTTATCATCGATAA
GCTTCTGTGGAATGTGTGTCAGTTAGGGTGTGGAAAGTCCCCAGGCTCCCCAGCAGGCAGAAGTATGCAA
AGCATGCATCTCAATTAGTCAGCAACCAGGTGTGGAAAGTCCCCAGGCTCCCCAGCAGGCAGAAGTATGC
AAAGCATGCATCTCAATTAGTCAGCAACCATAGTCCCGCCCCTAACTCCGCCCATCCCGCCCCTAACTCC
GCCCAGTTCCGCCCATTCTCCGCCCCATGGCTGACTAATTTTTTTTATTTATGCAGAGGCCGAGGCCGCC
TCGGCCTCTGAGCTATTCCAGAAGTAGTGAGGAGGCTTTTTTGGAGGCCTAGGCTTTTGCAAAAAGCTCC
TCCGATCGAGGGGCTCGCATCTCTCCTTCACGCGCCCGCCGCCCTACCTGAGGCCGCCATCCAACGCCGG
TTGAGTCGCGTTCTGCCGCCTCCCGCCTGTGGTGCCTCCTGAACTGCGTCCGCCGTCTAGGTAAGTTTAA
AGCTCAGGTCGAGACCGGGCCTTTGTCCGGCGCTCCCTTGGAGCCTACCTAGACTCAGCCGGCTCTCCAC
GCTTTGCCTGACCCTGCTTGCTCAACTCTACGTCTTTGTTTCGTTTTCTGTTCTGCGCCGTTACAGATCC
AAGCTGCCTCGATCGAGGAACTGAAAAACCAGAAAGTTAACTGGTAAGTTTAGTCTTTTTGTCTTTTATT
TCAGGTCCCGGATCCGGTGGTGCAAATCAAAGAACTGCTCCTCAGTGGATGTTGCCTTTACTTCTAGGCC
TGTACGGAGGTGTTACTTCTGCTCTAAAAGCTGCTCTAGCCCTCGATCGAGGGCTAGAGCGGCCGCGGCC
ACCATGCTCGAGGGAGTGCAGGTGGAAACCATCTCCCCAGGAGACGGGCGCACCTTCCCCAAGCGCGGCC
AGACCTGCGTGGTGCACTACACCGGGATGCTTGAAGATGGAAAGAAAGTTGATTCCTCCCGGGACAGAAA
CAAGCCCTTTAAGTTTATGCTAGGCAAGCAGGAGGTGATCCGAGGCTGGGAAGAAGGGGTTGCCCAGATG
AGTGTGGGTCAGAGAGCCAAACTGACTATATCTCCAGATTATGCCTATGGTGCCACTGGGCACCCAGGCA
TCATCCCACCACATGCCACTCTCGTCTTCGATGTGGAGCTTCTAAAACTGGAATCTGGCGGTGGATCCGG
AGTCGACGGATTTGGTGATGTCGGTGCTCTTGAGAGTTTGAGGGGAAATGCAGATTTGGCTTACATCCTG
AGCATGGAGCCCTGTGGCCACTGCCTCATTATCAACAATGTGAACTTCTGCCGTGAGTCCGGGCTCCGCA
CCCGCACTGGCTCCAACATCGACTGTGAGAAGTTGCGGCGTCGCTTCTCCTCGCTGCATTTCATGGTGGA
GGTGAAGGGCGACCTGACTGCCAAGAAAATGGTGCTGGCTTTGCTGGAGCTGGCGCAGCAGGACCACGGT
GCTCTGGACTGCTGCGTGGTGGTCATTCTCTCTCACGGCTGTCAGGCCAGCCACCTGCAGTTCCCAGGGG
CTGTCTACGGCACAGATGGATGCCCTGTGTCGGTCGAGAAGATTGTGAACATCTTCAATGGGACCAGCTG
CCCCAGCCTGGGAGGGAAGCCCAAGCTCTTTTTCATCCAGGCCTGTGGTGGGGAGCAGAAAGACCATGGG
TTTGAGGTGGCCTCCACTTCCCCTGAAGACGAGTCCCCTGGCAGTAACCCCGAGCCAGATGCCACCCCGT
TCCAGGAAGGTTTGAGGACCTTCGACCAGCTGGACGCCATATCTAGTTTGCCCACACCCAGTGACATCTT
TGTGTCCTACTCTACTTTCCCAGGTTTTGTTTCCTGGAGGGACCCCAAGAGTGGCTCCTGGTACGTTGAG
ACCCTGGACGACATCTTTGAGCAGTGGGCTCACTCTGAAGACCTGCAGTCCCTCCTGCTTAGGGTCGCTA
ATGCTGTTTCGGTGAAAGGGATTTATAAACAGATGCCTGGTTGCTTTAATTTCCTCCGGAAAAAACTTTT
CTTTAAAACATCAGTCGACTATCCGTACGACGTACCAGACTACGCACTCGACTAAGAATTCCTGATTGAT
TGACCGGATCCAGACATGATAAGATACATTGATGAGTTTGGACAAACCACAACTAGAATGCAGTGAAAAA
AATGCTTTATTTGTGAAATTTGTGATGCTATTGCTTTATTTGTAACCATTATAAGCTGCAATAAACAAGT
TAACAACAACAATTGCATTCATTTTATGTTTCAGGTTCAGGGGGAGGTGTGGGAGGTTTTTTAAAGCAAG
TAAAACCTCTACAAATGTGGTATGGCTGATTATGATCCTGCCTCGCGCGTTTCGGTGATGACGGTGAAAA
CCTCTGACACATGCAGCTCCCGGAGACGGTCACAGCTTGTCTGTAAGCGGATGCCGGGAGCAGACAAGCC
CGTCAGGGCGCGTCAGCGGGTGTTGGCGGGTGTCGGGGCGCAGCCATGACCCAGTCACGTAGCGATAGCG
GAGTGTATACTGGCTTAACTATGCGGCATCAGAGCAGATTGTACTGAGAGTGCACCATA
Features (pLannotate 1.2.2; 14 found; start..end, strand, type, name):
      1..54      -  CDS            lacI (fragment): lac repressor; lacI; The lac repressor binds to the lac operator to inhibit transcription in E. coli. This inhibition can be relieved by adding lactose or isopropyl-β-D-thiogalactopyranoside (IPTG).
    237..825     -  rep_origin     ori: high-copy-number ColE1/pMB1/pBR322/pUC origin of replication
    996..1856    -  CDS            AmpR: β-lactamase; bla; confers resistance to ampicillin, carbenicillin, and related antibiotics
   1857..1961    -  promoter       AmpR promoter: bla
   2080..2104    +  promoter       tet promoter (fragment): E. coli promoter for tetracycline efflux protein gene
   2114..2443    +  promoter       SV40 promoter: SV40 enhancer and early promoter
   2460..2729    +  LTR            5' LTR (truncated): truncated 5' long terminal repeat (LTR) from human T-cell leukemia virus (HTLV) type 1
   2774..2867    +  intron         SV40 intron: modified SV40 intron with splice donor and acceptor sites
   2952..3274    +  CDS            FKBP-V (fragment): F36V mutant of FK506-binding protein FKBP12 binds synthetic ligands that do not bind wild-type FKBP
   3283..4143    +  CDS            CASP9 (fragment): CASP9_HUMAN - Also known as MCH6. Experimental evidence at protein level: Swiss-Prot protein existence level 1. Isoform 2 lacks activity is an dominant-negative inhibitor of caspase-9. From Homo sapiens (Human).
   4207..4341    -  polyA_signal   SV40 poly(A) signal: SV40 polyadenylation signal
   4364..4447    -  CDS            large T antigen (fragment): large T antigen from SV40 (simian virus 40)
   4448..4487    +  CDS            rop (fragment): Rop protein, which maintains plasmids at low copy number; rop
   4589..4679    +  misc_feature   bom (fragment): basis of mobility region from pBR322
