[The description below was written by a language model from this plasmid's Addgene catalogue record and pLannotate feature annotations shown in this document.]
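Description:
pSH1/S-Fvls-p30Casp9-E is a mammalian expression plasmid built on the pSH1 backbone that encodes a chemically inducible form of human caspase-9 (iCaspase9), an "artificial death switch." It is propagated in E. coli as a high-copy plasmid through a ColE1/pUC-type origin and selected with ampicillin via the β-lactamase gene. The short lacI, rop, bom and tet promoter fragments annotated in the 4.7 kb depositor sequence appear to be non-functional remnants of earlier cloning vectors.

Expression in mammalian cells is driven by a composite promoter. It consists of the SV40 enhancer/early promoter followed by a truncated HTLV-1 5' LTR segment and a modified SV40 intron, an arrangement that resembles the SRα-type promoter. An SV40 polyadenylation signal lies downstream of the insert, although it is annotated on the opposite strand. The roughly 1.25 kb insert, cloned between NotI/SacII and EcoRI, fuses FKBP12 carrying the F36V substitution to a truncated caspase-9 (residues 135–416) that lacks the pro-domain. A C-terminal HA epitope allows detection. The F36V mutant binds synthetic dimerizer ligands that do not bind wild-type FKBP12, so adding such a ligand brings the caspase domains together and activates them, triggering apoptosis in the expressing cell.

The catalogue entry also lists a 14-residue c-Src myristoylation targeting domain at the N terminus. This element and the HA tag are not annotated in the feature table, so their presence cannot be confirmed from it. The construct is used for conditional, drug-controlled elimination of transfected cells, as in suicide-gene and cell-ablation studies.
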