Addgene plasmid #15272: pSH1/S-Fvls-p30Casp9-E
Depositing lab: David Spencer. Publication: Improved artificial death switches based on caspases and FADD. Fan L, Freeman KW, Khan T, Pham E, Spencer DM. Hum Gene Ther. 1999 Sep 20. 10(14):2273-85. 10.1089/10430349950016924 PubMed 10515447.
Backbone
  Vector backbone: pSH1
  Backbone manufacturer: GR Crabtree lab
  Backbone size w/o insert (bp): 3500
  Vector type: Mammalian Expression
Growth in bacteria
  Bacterial resistance: Ampicillin, 100 μg/mL
  Growth temperature: 37°C
  Growth strain: DH5alpha
  Copy number: High Copy
Gene/Insert
  Gene/Insert name: FKBP12(V36)-p30Caspase9 (alt name: iCaspase9)
  Species: H. sapiens (human)
  Insert size (bp): 1250
  Mutation: FKBP12 F36 to VTruncated Caspase9 (135-416; lacking pro-domain)
  GenBank ID: AH002818 NM_001229
  Entrez Gene: CASP9 (a.k.a. APAF-3, APAF3, ICE-LAP6, MCH6, PPP1R56)
  Tag / fusion protein: HA epitope (C terminal on insert); Myristoylation-targeting domain c-Src (14aa) (N terminal on insert)
  Cloning method: Restriction Enzyme; 5′ cloning site NotI, SacII (not destroyed); 3′ cloning site EcoRI (not destroyed)
  Sequencing primers: 5′ gaggtgttacttctgctctaaaagc; 3′ cactgcattctagttgtggtttg
Terms and licenses: Academic/Nonprofit Terms; Industry Terms: Not Available to Industry
How to cite: pSH1/S-Fvls-p30Casp9-E was a gift from David Spencer (Addgene plasmid # 15272 ; http://n2t.net/addgene:15272 ; RRID:Addgene_15272)
