>Addgene plasmid #15272 | pSH1/S-Fvls-p30Casp9-E | addgene partial sequence | sequence record 21556 | EBV-rev 5'-GTGGTTTGTCCAAACTCATC-3'
CATCAATCAGGGATTCTTAGTCGAAGTGCGTAGTCTGGTACGTCGTACGGATAGTCGACTGATGTTTTAA
AGAAAAGTTTTTTCCGGAGGAAATTAAAGCAACCAGGCATCTGTTTATAAATCCCTTTCACCGAAACAGC
ATTAGCGACCCTAAGCAGGAGGGACTGCAGGTCTTCAGAGTGAGCCCACTGCTCAAAGATGTCGTCCAGG
GTCTCAACGTACCAGGAGCCACTCTTGGGGTCCCTCCAGGAAACAAAACCTGGGAAAGTAGAGTAGGACA
CAAAGATGTCACTGGGTGTGGGCAAACTAGATATGGCGTCCAGCTGGTCGAAGGTCCTCAAACCTTCCTG
GAACGGGGTGGCATCTGGCTCGGGGTTACTGCCAGGGGACTCGTCTTCAGGGGAAGTGGAGGCCACCTCA
AACCCATGGTCTTTCTGCTCCCCACCACAGGCCTGGATGAAAAAGAGCTTGGGCTTCCCTCCCAGGCTGG
GGCAGCTGGTCCCATTGAAGATGTTCACAATCTTCTCGACCGACACAGGGCATCCATCTGTGCCGTAGAC
AGCCCCTGGGAACTGCAGGTGGCTGGCCTGACAGCCGTGAGAGAGAATGACCACCACGCAGCAGTCC
